Addgene plasmid #127608: pRS426-ACT_unstable
Purpose: high-copy URA-selectable plasmid, WT ACT1 intron (unstable) inserted into URA3
Depositing lab: David Bartel. Depositing organization: Whitehead Institute for Biomedical Research. Publication: Excised linear introns regulate growth in yeast. Morgan JT, Fink GR, Bartel DP. Nature. 2019 Jan;565(7741):606-611. doi: 10.1038/s41586-018-0828-1. Epub 2019 Jan 16. PubMed 30651636.
Backbone
  Vector backbone: pRS426
  Backbone size w/o insert (bp): 5731
  Total vector size (bp): 6040
  Vector type: Yeast Expression
  Selectable markers: URA3
Growth in bacteria
  Bacterial resistance: Ampicillin, 100 μg/mL
  Growth temperature: 37°C
  Growth strain: DH5alpha
  Copy number: Unknown
Gene/Insert
  Gene/Insert name: Unstable ACT1 intron (WT)
  Species: S. cerevisiae (budding yeast)
  Insert size (bp): 309
Terms and licenses: Academic/Nonprofit Terms; Industry Terms: Not Available to Industry
How to cite: pRS426-ACT_unstable was a gift from David Bartel (Addgene plasmid # 127608 ; http://n2t.net/addgene:127608 ; RRID:Addgene_127608)
