[The description below was written by a language model from this plasmid's Addgene catalogue record and pLannotate feature annotations shown in this document.]
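Description:
pRS426-ACT_unstable is a yeast–E. coli shuttle plasmid built on the pRS426 backbone, a high-copy episomal vector for Saccharomyces cerevisiae. In yeast it is maintained through the 2μ origin of replication (with an adjacent fragment of the 2μ RAF1 gene) and selected by uracil prototrophy through URA3. In bacteria it replicates from a high-copy ColE1/pUC-type origin and confers ampicillin resistance through β-lactamase. The backbone also carries an f1 phage origin and the usual lacZα region with lac promoter/operator and flanking T7 and T3 promoters. In the annotated sequence these two phage promoters lie almost directly next to each other, so little or no polylinker sequence appears to sit between them.

The payload is not placed in a cloning site but inside the selectable marker itself. The 309 bp wild-type ACT1 intron from budding yeast is inserted into the URA3 open reading frame. The feature table reflects this, showing the URA3 promoter followed by a short 5' coding fragment, an unannotated gap of about 309 nt, and then the remainder of the coding sequence. Functional orotidine-5'-phosphate decarboxylase should therefore require the intron to be spliced out of the URA3 transcript, so growth without uracil couples plasmid maintenance to intron expression and excision. The record labels this wild-type ACT1 intron "unstable", implying that it serves as a comparison for introns that persist after excision, in work on excised linear introns and yeast growth regulation. The sequenced record (6,027 nt) is slightly shorter than the 6,040 bp catalogue size.
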