Features (pLannotate 1.2.2; 20 found; start..end, strand, type, name):
    110..159     +  misc_feature   bom (fragment): basis of mobility region from pBR322
    167..380     +  promoter       URA3 promoter: S. cerevisiae URA3
    381..432     +  CDS            URA3 (fragment): orotidine-5'-phosphate decarboxylase, required for uracil biosynthesis; S. cerevisiae URA3; yeast auxotrophic marker, counterselectable with 5-fluoroorotic acid (5-FOA)
    742..1494    +  CDS            URA3 (fragment): orotidine-5'-phosphate decarboxylase, required for uracil biosynthesis; S. cerevisiae URA3; yeast auxotrophic marker, counterselectable with 5-fluoroorotic acid (5-FOA)
   1573..1624    +  misc_feature   bom (fragment): basis of mobility region from pBR322
   1652..2080    -  rep_origin     f1 ori (sequence partly withheld): f1 bacteriophage origin of replication; arrow indicates direction of (+) strand synthesis
   2084..2239    -  CDS            lacZα (fragment): LacZα fragment of β-galactosidase; lacZ fragment
   2247..2265    +  promoter       T7 promoter: promoter for bacteriophage T7 RNA polymerase
   2267..2285    -  promoter       T3 promoter: promoter for bacteriophage T3 RNA polymerase
   2330..2346    -  protein_bind   lac operator: The lac repressor binds to the lac operator to inhibit transcription in E. coli. This inhibition can be relieved by adding lactose or isopropyl-β-D-thiogalactopyranoside (IPTG). lac repressor encoded by lacI
   2354..2384    -  promoter       lac promoter: promoter for the E. coli lac operon
   2399..2420    -  protein_bind   CAP binding site: CAP binding activates transcription in the presence of cAMP. E. coli catabolite activator protein
   2433..2525    -  CDS            lacI (fragment): lac repressor; lacI; The lac repressor binds to the lac operator to inhibit transcription in E. coli. This inhibition can be relieved by adding lactose or isopropyl-β-D-thiogalactopyranoside (IPTG).
   2708..3296    -  rep_origin     ori: high-copy-number ColE1/pMB1/pBR322/pUC origin of replication
   3467..4327    -  CDS            AmpR: β-lactamase; bla; confers resistance to ampicillin, carbenicillin, and related antibiotics
   4328..4432    -  promoter       AmpR promoter: bla
   4458..4477    -  promoter       tet promoter (fragment): E. coli promoter for tetracycline efflux protein gene
   4518..4898    +  CDS            RAF1 (fragment): RAF_YEAST - Experimental evidence at transcript level: Swiss-Prot protein existence level 2. Antagonizes transcriptional repression of recombinase FLP by REP1-REP2. May play a role in plasmid partitioning. From Saccharomyces cerevisiae (strain ATCC 204508 / S288c) (Baker's yeast).
   5052..5929    -  rep_origin     2μ ori: yeast 2μ plasmid origin of replication
   5998..5       +  CDS            rop (fragment) (across the origin): Rop protein, which maintains plasmids at low copy number; rop
>Addgene plasmid #127608 | pRS426-ACT_unstable | addgene full sequence | sequence record 274481 | Addgene NGS Result
TCTGACACATGCAGCTCCCGGAGATCTCGGTCACAGCTTGTCTGTAAGCGGATGCCGGGAGCAGACAAGC
CCGTCAGGGCGCGTCAGCGGGTGTTGGCGGGTGTCGGGGCTGGCTTAACTATGCGGCATCAGAGCAGATT
GTACCGAGAGTGCACCATACCACCTTTTCAATTCATCATTTTTTTTATTCTTTTTTTTGATTTCGGTTTC
CTTGAAATTTTTTTGATTCGGTAATCTCCGAACAGAAGGAAGAACGAAGGAAGGAGCACAGACTTAGATT
GGTATATATACGCATATGTAGTGTTGAAGAAACATGAAATTGCCCAGTATTCTTAACCCAACTGCACAGA
ACAAAAACCTGCAGGAAACGAAGATAAATCATGTCGAAAGCTACATATAAGGAACGTGCTGCTACTCATC
CTAGTCCTGTTGGTATGTTCTAGCGCTTGCACCATCCCATTTAACTGTAAGAAGAATTGCACGGTCCCAA
TTGCTCGAGAGATTTCTCTTTTACCTTTTTTTACTATTTTTCACTCTCCCATAACCTCCTATATTGACTG
ATCTGTAATAACCACGATATTATTGGAATAAATAGGGGCTTGAAATTTGGAAAAAAAAAAAAAAACTGAA
ATATTTTCGTGATAAGTGATAGTGATATTCTTCTTTTATTTGCTACTGTTACTAAGTCTCATGTACTAAC
ATCGATTGCTTCATTCTTTTTGTTGCTATATTATATGTTTAGCTGCCAAGCTATTTAATATCATGCACGA
AAAGCAAACAAACTTGTGTGCTTCATTGGATGTTCGTACCACCAAGGAATTACTGGAGTTAGTTGAAGCA
TTAGGTCCCAAAATTTGTTTACTAAAAACACATGTGGATATCTTGACTGATTTTTCCATGGAGGGCACAG
TTAAGCCGCTAAAGGCATTATCCGCCAAGTACAATTTTTTACTCTTCGAAGACAGAAAATTTGCTGACAT
TGGTAATACAGTCAAATTGCAGTACTCTGCGGGTGTATACAGAATAGCAGAATGGGCAGACATTACGAAT
GCACACGGTGTGGTGGGCCCAGGTATTGTTAGCGGTTTGAAGCAGGCGGCAGAAGAAGTAACAAAGGAAC
CTAGAGGCCTTTTGATGTTAGCAGAATTGTCATGCAAGGGCTCCCTATCTACTGGAGAATATACTAAGGG
TACTGTTGACATTGCGAAGAGCGACAAAGATTTTGTTATCGGCTTTATTGCTCAAAGAGACATGGGTGGA
AGAGATGAAGGTTACGATTGGTTGATTATGACACCCGGTGTGGGTTTAGATGACAAGGGTGATGCATTGG
GTCAACAGTATAGAACCGTGGATGATGTGGTCTCTACAGGATCTGACATTATTATTGTTGGAAGAGGACT
ATTTGCAAAGGGAAGGGATGCTAAGGTAGAGGGTGAACGTTACAGAAAAGCAGGCTGGGAAGCATATTTG
AGAAGATGCGGCCAGCAAAACTAAAAAACTGTATTATAAGTAAATGCATGTATACTAAACTCACAAATTA
GAGCTTCAATTTAATTATATCAGTTATTACCCTATGCGGTGTGAAATACCGCACAGATGCGTAAGGAGAA
AATACCGCATCAGGAAATTGTAAGCGTTAATATTTTGTTAAAATTCGCGTTAAATTTTTGTTAAATCAGC
TCATTTTTTAACCAATAGGCCGAAATCGGCAAAATCCCTTATAAATCAAAAGAATAGACCGAGATAGGGT
[37 nt withheld, positions 1751-1787]
AAAGAACGTGGACTCCAACGTCAAAGG
[49 nt withheld, positions 1815-1863]
T
[91 nt withheld, positions 1865-1955]
G
[124 nt withheld, positions 1957-2080]
CCATTCGCCATTCAGGCTGCGCAACTGTTGGGAAGGGCGATCGGTGCGGGCCTCTTCGCTATTACGCCAG
CTGGCGAAAGGGGGATGTGCTGCAAGGCGATTAAGTTGGGTAACGCCAGGGTTTTCCCAGTCACGACGTT
GTAAAACGACGGCCAGTGAGCGCGCGTAATACGACTCACTATAGGCCCTTTAGTGAGGGTTAATTGCGCG
CTTGGCGTAATCATGGTCATAGCTGTTTCCTGTGTGAAATTGTTATCCGCTCACAATTCCACACAACATA
CGAGCCGGAAGCATAAAGTGTAAAGCCTGGGGTGCCTAATGAGTGAGCTAACTCACATTAATTGCGTTGC
GCTCACTGCCCGCTTTCCAGTCGGGAAACCTGTCGTGCCAGCTGCATTAATGAATCGGCCAACGCGCGGG
GAGAGGCGGTTTGCGTATTGGGCGCTCTTCCGCTTCCTCGCTCACTGACTCGCTGCGCTCGGTCGTTCGG
CTGCGGCGAGCGGTATCAGCTCACTCAAAGGCGGTAATACGGTTATCCACAGAATCAGGGGATAACGCAG
GAAAGAACATGTGAGCAAAAGGCCAGCAAAAGGCCAGGAACCGTAAAAAGGCCGCGTTGCTGGCGTTTTT
CCATAGGCTCCGCCCCCCTGACGAGCATCACAAAAATCGACGCTCAAGTCAGAGGTGGCGAAACCCGACA
GGACTATAAAGATACCAGGCGTTTCCCCCTGGAAGCTCCCTCGTGCGCTCTCCTGTTCCGACCCTGCCGC
TTACCGGATACCTGTCCGCCTTTCTCCCTTCGGGAAGCGTGGCGCTTTCTCATAGCTCACGCTGTAGGTA
TCTCAGTTCGGTGTAGGTCGTTCGCTCCAAGCTGGGCTGTGTGCACGAACCCCCCGTTCAGCCCGACCGC
TGCGCCTTATCCGGTAACTATCGTCTTGAGTCCAACCCGGTAAGACACGACTTATCGCCACTGGCAGCAG
CCACTGGTAACAGGATTAGCAGAGCGAGGTATGTAGGCGGTGCTACAGAGTTCTTGAAGTGGTGGCCTAA
CTACGGCTACACTAGAAGAACAGTATTTGGTATCTGCGCTCTGCTGAAGCCAGTTACCTTCGGAAAAAGA
GTTGGTAGCTCTTGATCCGGCAAACAAACCACCGCTGGTAGCGGTGGTTTTTTTGTTTGCAAGCAGCAGA
TTACGCGCAGAAAAAAAGGATCTCAAGAAGATCCTTTGATCTTTTCTACGGGGTCTGACGCTCAGTGGAA
CGAAAACTCACGTTAAGGGATTTTGGTCATGAGATTATCAAAAAGGATCTTCACCTAGATCCTTTTAAAT
TAAAAATGAAGTTTTAAATCAATCTAAAGTATATATGAGTAAACTTGGTCTGACAGTTACCAATGCTTAA
TCAGTGAGGCACCTATCTCAGCGATCTGTCTATTTCGTTCATCCATAGTTGCCTGACTCCCCGTCGTGTA
GATAACTACGATACGGGAGGGCTTACCATCTGGCCCCAGTGCTGCAATGATACCGCGAGACCCACGCTCA
CCGGCTCCAGATTTATCAGCAATAAACCAGCCAGCCGGAAGGGCCGAGCGCAGAAGTGGTCCTGCAACTT
TATCCGCCTCCATCCAGTCTATTAATTGTTGCCGGGAAGCTAGAGTAAGTAGTTCGCCAGTTAATAGTTT
GCGCAACGTTGTTGCCATTGCTACAGGCATCGTGGTGTCACGCTCGTCGTTTGGTATGGCTTCATTCAGC
TCCGGTTCCCAACGATCAAGGCGAGTTACATGATCCCCCATGTTGTGCAAAAAAGCGGTTAGCTCCTTCG
GTCCTCCGATCGTTGTCAGAAGTAAGTTGGCCGCAGTGTTATCACTCATGGTTATGGCAGCACTGCATAA
TTCTCTTACTGTCATGCCATCCGTAAGATGCTTTTCTGTGACTGGTGAGTACTCAACCAAGTCATTCTGA
GAATAGTGTATGCGGCGACCGAGTTGCTCTTGCCCGGCGTCAATACGGGATAATACCGCGCCACATAGCA
GAACTTTAAAAGTGCTCATCATTGGAAAACGTTCTTCGGGGCGAAAACTCTCAAGGATCTTACCGCTGTT
GAGATCCAGTTCGATGTAACCCACTCGTGCACCCAACTGATCTTCAGCATCTTTTACTTTCACCAGCGTT
TCTGGGTGAGCAAAAACAGGAAGGCAAAATGCCGCAAAAAAGGGAATAAGGGCGACACGGAAATGTTGAA
TACTCATACTCTTCCTTTTTCAATATTATTGAAGCATTTATCAGGGTTATTGTCTCATGAGCGGATACAT
ATTTGAATGTATTTAGAAAAATAAACAAATAGGGGTTCCGCGCACATTTCCCCGAAAAGTGCCACCTGCT
TATCGATGATAAGCTGTAAAACATGAGAATTAATTCCACGGACTATAGACTATACCTAGTATACTCCGTC
TACTGTACGATACACTTCCGCTCAGGTCCTTGTCCTTTAACGAGGCCTTACCACTCTTTTGTTACTCTAT
TGATCCAGCTCAGCAAAGGCAGTGTGATCTAAGATTCTATCTTCGCGATGTAGTAAAACTAGCTAGACCG
AGAAAGAGACTAGAAATGCAAAAGGCACTTCTACAATGGCTGCCATCATTATTATCCGATGTGACGCTGC
AGCTTCTCAATGATATTCGAATACGCTTTGAGGAGATACAGCCTAATATCCGACAAACTGTTTTACAGAT
TTACGATCGTACTTGTTACCCATCATTGAATTTTGAACATCCGAACCTGGGAGTTTTCCCTGAAACAGAT
AGTATATTTGAACCTGTATAATAATATATAGTCTAGCGCTTTACGGAAGACAATGTATGTATTTCGGTTC
CTGGAGAAACTATTGCATCTATTGCATAGGTAATCTTGCACATCGCATCCCCGGTTCATTTTCTGCGTTT
CCATCTTGCACTTCAATAGCATATCTTTGTTAACGAAGCATCTGTGCTTCATTTTGTAGAACAAAAATGC
AACGCGAGAGCGCTAATTTTTCAAACAAAGAATCTGAGCTGCATTTTTACAGAACAGAAATGCAACGCGA
AAGCGCTATTTTACCAACGAAGAATCTGTGCTTCATTTTTGTAAAACAAAAATGCAACGCGAGAGCGCTA
ATTTTTCAAACAAAGAATCTGAGCTGCATTTTTACAGAACAGAAATGCAACGCGAGAGCGCTATTTTACC
AACAAAGAATCTATACTTCTTTTTTGTTCTACAAAAATGCATCCCGAGAGCGCTATTTTTCTAACAAAGC
ATCTTAGATTACTTTTTTTCTCCTTTGTGCGCTCTATAATGCAGTCTCTTGATAACTTTTTGCACTGTAG
GTCCGTTAAGGTTAGAAGAAGGCTACTTTGGTGTCTATTTTCTCTTCCATAAAAAAAGCCTGACTCCACT
TCCCGCGTTTACTGATTACTAGCGAAGCTGCGGGTGCATTTTTTCAAGATAAAGGCATCCCCGATTATAT
TCTATACCGATGTGGATTGCGCATACTTTGTGAACAGAAAGTGATAGCGTTGATGATTCTTCATTGGTCA
GAAAATTATGAACGGTTTCTTCTATTTTGTCTCTATATACTACGTATAGGAAATGTTTACATTTTCGTAT
TGTTTTCGATTCACTCTATGAATAGTTCTTACTACAATTTTTTTGTCTAAAGAGTAATACTAGAGATAAA
CATAAAAAATGTAGAGGTCGAGTTTAGATGCAAGTTCAAGGAGCGAAAGGTGGATGGGTAGGTTATATAG
GGATATAGCACAGAGATATATAGCAAAGAGATACTTTTGAGCAATGTTTGTGGAAGCGGTATTCGCAATT
AAGAAACCATTATTATCATGACATTAACCTATAAAAATAGGCGTATCACGAGGCCCTTTCGTCGAATTCG
CGCGTTTCGGTGATGACGGTGAAAACC
